>Addgene plasmid #113918 | pEBTet_NADP-Snifit-nucl | depositor full sequence | sequence record 215101 | pEBTet_NADP-Snifit-nucl sequence 13899 bps
AGCTTACCACCATGGAGGGCGGGCTGGGGCGTGCTGTGTGCTTGCTGACCGGGGCCTCCCGCGGCTTCGG
CCGGACGCTGGCCCCGCTCCTGGCCTCGCTGCTGTCGCCCGGCTCCGTGCTTGTCCTTAGCGCCCGCAAC
GACGAGGCACTGCGCCAGCTGGAGGCCGAGCTGGGCGCCGAGCGGTCTGGCCTGCGCGTGGTGCGGGTGC
CCGCCGACCTGGGCGCCGAGGCCGGCTTGCAGCAGCTGCTCGGCGCCCTGCGCGAGCTCCCCCGGCCCAA
GGGGCTGCAGCGACTGCTGCTTATCAACAACGCGGGCTCTCTTGGGGATGTGTCCAAAGGCTTCGTGGAC
CTGAGTGACTCCACTCAAGTGAACAACTACTGGGCACTGAACTTGACCTCCATGCTCTGCCTGACTTCCA
GCGTCCTGAAGGCCTTCCCGGACAGTCCTGGCCTCAACAGAACCGTGGTTAACATCTCGTCCCTCTGTGC
CCTGCAACCTTTCAAAGGCTGGGCGCTGTACTGTGCAGGAAAGGCTGCTCGTGATATGCTGTTCCAGGTC
CTGGCGCTGGAGGAACCTAATGTGAGGGTGCTGAACTATGCCCCAGGTCCTCTGGACACAGACATGCAGC
AGTTGGCCCGGGAGACCTCCGTGGACCCAGACATGCGAAAAGGGCTGCAGGAGCTGAAGGCAAAGGGGAA
GCTGGTGGATTGCAAGGTGTCAGCCCAGAAACTGCTGAGCTTACTGGAAAAGGACGAGTTCAAGTCTGGA
GCCCACGTGGACTTCTATGACAAAGAATTCGGATCCGAAATCGGTACTGGCTTTCCATTCGACCCCCATT
ATGTGGAAGTCCTGGGCGAGCGCATGCACTACGTCGATGTTGGTCCGCGCGATGGCACCCCTGTGCTGTT
CCTGCACGGTAACCCGACCTCCTCCTACGTGTGGCGCAACATCATCCCGCATGTTGCACCGACCCATCGC
TGCATTGCTCCAGACCTGATCGGTATGGGCAAATCCGACAAACCAGACCTGGGTTATTTCTTCGACGACC
ACGTCCGCTTCATGGATGCCTTCATCGAAGCCCTGGGTCTGGAAGAGGTCGTCCTGGTCATTCACGACTG
GGGCTCCGCTCTGGGTTTCCACTGGGCCAAGCGCAATCCAGAGCGCGTCAAAGGTATTGCATTTATGGAG
TTCATCCGCCCTATCCCGACCTGGGACGAATGGCCAGAATTTGCCCGCGAGACCTTCCAGGCCTTCCGCA
CCACCGACGTCGGCCGCAAGCTGATCATCGATCAGAACGTTTTTATCGAGGGTACGCTGCCGATGGGTGT
CGTCCGCCCGCTGACTGAAGTCGAGATGGACCATTACCGCGAGCCGTTCCTGAATCCTGTTGACCGCGAG
CCACTGTGGCGCTTCCCAAACGAGCTGCCAATCGCCGGTGAGCCAGCGAACATCGTCGCGCTGGTCGAAG
AATACATGGACTGGCTGCACCAGTCCCCTGTCCCGAAGCTGCTGTTCTGGGGCACCCCAGGCGTTCTGAT
CCCACCGGCCGAAGCCGCTCGCCTGGCCAAAAGCCTGCCTAACTGCAAGGCTGTGGACATCGGCCCGGGT
CTGAATCTGCTGCAAGAAGACAACCCGGACCTGATCGGCAGCGAGATCGCGCGCTGGCTGTCTACTCTGG
AGATTTCCGGTAGCGGCCGCCCTCCTCCTCCGCCACCGCCACCACCGCCGCCGCCGCCACCACCACCTCC
TCCGCCTCCTCCACCACCACCGCCACCGCCTCCACCACCTGGCGGCCGCTCTCGGTCTCTCGAGATGGAT
AAAGACTGCGAAATGAAACGCACTACCCTGGACAGCCCGCTGGGTAAACTGGAACTGAGCGGTTGCGAGC
AGGGCCTGCACGAAATCATTTTCCTGGGCAAAGGTACGAGCGCTGCGGATGCGGTCGAAGTACCGGCTCC
GGCTGCGGTTCTGGGTGGCCCGGAGCCGCTGATGCAGGCTACCGCATGGCTGAACGCATATTTTCACCAG
CCAGAGGCGATTGAAGAGTTCCCTGTACCGGCCCTGCATCACCCGGTATTTCAGCAGGAATCCTTTACCC
GTCAGGTACTGTGGAAACTGCTGAAAGTAGTGAAATTCGGCGAGGTGATCTCCTATTCCCATCTGGCGGC
GCTGGCTGGCAACCCAGCGGCAACTGCGGCGGTGAAAACCGCTCTGTCTGGTAATCCGGTGCCAATTCTG
ATCCCGTGCCACCGTGTGGTTCAGGGCGACCTGGACGTAGGTGGCTACGAAGGCGGCCTGGCTGTGAAAG
AATGGCTGCTGGCGCACGAAGGTCACCGTCTGGGTAAACCAGGCCTGGGCGGAGCTCCGGATCCAAAAAA
GAAGAGAAAGGTAGATCCAAAAAAGAAGAGAAAGGTAGATCCAAAAAAGAAGAGAAAGGAGCTCCGGGCT
TCTCCTCAATAATGAAGCTAGCGGCGCGCCCGGCCGCTCGAGTCTAGAGGGCCCGTTTAAACCCGCTGAT
CAGCCTCGACTGTGCCTTCTAGTTGCCAGCCATCTGTTGTTTGCCCCTCCCCCGTGCCTTCCTTGACCCT
GGAAGGTGCCACTCCCACTGTCCTTTCCTAATAAAATGAGGAAATTGCATCGCATTGTCTGAGTAGGTGT
CATTCTATTCTGGGGGGTGGGGTGGGGCAGGACAGCAAGGGGGAGGATTGGGAAGACAATAGCAGGCTAG
AGGATCGATCCCCGCCCCGGACGAACTAAACCTGACTACGACATCTCTGCCCCTTCTTCGCGGGGCAGTG
CATGTAATCCCTTCAGTTGGTTGGTACAACTTGCCAACTGGGCCCTGTTCCACATGTGACACGGGGGGGG
ACCAAACACAAAGGGGTTCTCTGACTGTAGTTGACATCCTTATAAATGGATGTGCACATTTGCCAACACT
GAGTGGCTTTCATCCTGGAGCAGACTTTGCAGTCTGTGGACTGCAACACAACATTGCCTTTATGTGTAAC
TCTTGGCTGAAGCTCTTACACCAATGCTGGGGGACATGTACCTCCCAGGGGCCCAGGAAGACTACGGGAG
GCTACACCAACGTCAATCAGAGGGGCCTGTGTAGCTACCGATAAGCGGACCCTCAAGAGGGCATTAGCAA
TAGTGTTTATAAGGCCCCCTTGTTAACCCTAAACGGGTAGCATATGCTTCCCGGGTAGTAGTATATACTA
TCCAGACTAACCCTAATTCAATAGCATATGTTACCCAACGGGAAGCATATGCTATCGAATTAGGGTTAGT
AAAAGGGTCCTAAGGAACAGCGATATCTCCCACCCCATGAGCTGTCACGGTTTTATTTACATGGGGTCAG
GATTCCACGAGGGTAGTGAACCATTTTAGTCACAAGGGCAGTGGCTGAAGATCAAGGAGCGGGCAGTGAA
CTCTCCTGAATCTTCGCCTGCTTCTTCATTCTCCTTCGTTTAGCTAATAGAATAACTGCTGAGTTGTGAA
CAGTAAGGTGTATGTGAGGTGCTCGAAAACAAGGTTTCAGGTGACGCCCCCAGAATAAAATTTGGACGGG
GGGTTCAGTGGTGGCATTGTGCTATGACACCAATATAACCCTCACAAACCCCTTGGGCAATAAATACTAG
TGTAGGAATGAAACATTCTGAATATCTTTAACAATAGAAATCCATGGGGTGGGGACAAGCCGTAAAGACT
GGATGTCCATCTCACACGAATTTATGGCTATGGGCAACACATAATCCTAGTGCAATATGATACTGGGGTT
ATTAAGATGTGTCCCAGGCAGGGACCAAGACAGGTGAACCATGTTGTTACACTCTATTTGTAACAAGGGG
AAAGAGAGTGGACGCCGACAGCAGCGGACTCCACTGGTTGTCTCTAACACCCCCGAAAATTAAACGGGGC
TCCACGCCAATGGGGCCCATAAACAAAGACAAGTGGCCACTCTTTTTTTTGAAATTGTGGAGTGGGGGCA
CGCGTCAGCCCCCACACGCCGCCCTGCGGTTTTGGACTGTAAAATAAGGGTGTAATAACTTGGCTGATTG
TAACCCCGCTAACCACTGCGGTCAAACCACTTGCCCACAAAACCACTAATGGCACCCCGGGGAATACCTG
CATAAGTAGGTGGGCGGGCCAAGATAGGGGCGCGATTGCTGCGATCTGGAGGACAAATTACACACACTTG
CGCCTGAGCGCCAAGCACAGGGTTGTTGGTCCTCATATTCACGAGGTCGCTGAGAGCACGGTGGGCTAAT
GTTGCCATGGGTAGCATATACTACCCAAATATCTGGATAGCATATGCTATCCTAATCTATATCTGGGTAG
CATAGGCTATCCTAATCTATATCTGGGTAGCATATGCTATCCTAATCTATATCTGGGTAGTATATGCTAT
CCTAATTTATATCTGGGTAGCATAGGCTATCCTAATCTATATCTGGGTAGCATATGCTATCCTAATCTAT
ATCTGGGTAGTATATGCTATCCTAATCTGTATCCGGGTAGCATATGCTATCCTAATAGAGATTAGGGTAG
TATATGCTATCCTAATTTATATCTGGGTAGCATATACTACCCAAATATCTGGATAGCATATGCTATCCTA
ATCTATATCTGGGTAGCATATGCTATCCTAATCTATATCTGGGTAGCATAGGCTATCCTAATCTATATCT
GGGTAGCATATGCTATCCTAATCTATATCTGGGTAGTATATGCTATCCTAATTTATATCTGGGTAGCATA
GGCTATCCTAATCTATATCTGGGTAGCATATGCTATCCTAATCTATATCTGGGTAGTATATGCTATCCTA
ATCTGTATCCGGGTAGCATATGCTATCCTCATGCATATACAGTCAGCATATGATACCCAGTAGTAGAGTG
GGAGTGCTATCCTTTGCATATGCCGCCACCTCCCAAGGGGGCGTGAATTTTCGCTGCTTGTCCTTTTCCT
GCTGGTTGCTCCCATTCTTAGGTGAATTTAAGGAGGCCAGGCTAAAGCCGTCGCATGTCTGATTGCTCAC
CAGGTAAATGTCGCTAATGTTTTCCAACGCGAGAAGGTGTTGAGCGCGGAGCTGAGTGACGTGACAACAT
GGGTATGCCCAATTGCCCCATGTTGGGAGGACGAAAATGGTGACAAGACAGATGGCCAGAAATACACCAA
CAGCACGCATGATGTCTACTGGGGATTTATTCTTTAGTGCGGGGGAATACACGGCTTTTAATACGATTGA
GGGCGTCTCCTAACAAGTTACATCACTCCTGCCCTTCCTCACCCTCATCTCCATCACCTCCTTCATCTCC
GTCATCTCCGTCATCACCCTCCGCGGCAGCCCCTTCCACCATAGGTGGAAACCAGGGAGGCAAATCTACT
CCATCGTCAAAGCTGCACACAGTCACCCTGATATTGCAGGTAGGAGCGGGCTTTGTCATAACAAGGTCCT
TAATCGCATCCTTCAAAACCTCAGCAAATATATGAGTTTGTAAAAAGACCATGAAATAACAGACAATGGA
CTCCCTTAGCGGGCCAGGTTGTGGGCCGGGTCCAGGGGCCATTCCAAAGGGGAGACGACTCAATGGTGTA
AGACGACATTGTGGAATAGCAAGGGCAGTTCCTCGCCTTAGGTTGTAAAGGGAGGTCTTACTACCTCCAT
ATACGAACACACCGGCGACCCAAGTTCCTTCGTCGGTAGTCCTTTCTACGTGACTCCTAGCCAGGAGAGC
TCTTAAACCTTCTGCAATGTTCTCAAATTTCGGGTTGGAACCTCCTTGACCACGATGCTTTTCCAAACCA
CCCTCCTTTTTTGCGCCCTGCCTCCATCACCCTGACCCCGGGGTCCAGTGCTTGGGCCTTCTCCTGGGTC
ATCTGCGGGGCCCTGCTCTATCGCTCCCGGGGGCACGTCAGGCTCACCATCTGGGCCACCTTCTTGGTGG
TATTCAAAATAATCGGCTTCCCCTACAGGGTGGAAAAATGGCCTTCTACCTGGAGGGGGCCTGCGCGGTG
GAGACCCGGATGATGATGACTGACTACTGGGACTCCTGGGCCTCTTTTCTCCACGTCCACGACCTCTCCC
CCTGGCTCTTTCACGACTTCCCCCCCTGGCTCTTTCACGTCCTCTACCCCGGCGGCCTCCACTACCTCCT
CGACCCCGGCCTCCACTACCTCCTCGACCCCGGCCTCCACTGCCTCCTCGACCCCGGCCTCCACCTCCTG
CTCCTGCCCCTCCTGCTCCTGCCCCTCCTCCTGCTCCTGCCCCTCCTGCCCCTCCTGCTCCTGCCCCTCC
TGCCCCTCCTGCTCCTGCCCCTCCTGCCCCTCCTGCTCCTGCCCCTCCTGCCCCTCCTCCTGCTCCTGCC
CCTCCTGCCCCTCCTCCTGCTCCTGCCCCTCCTGCCCCTCCTGCTCCTGCCCCTCCTGCCCCTCCTGCTC
CTGCCCCTCCTGCCCCTCCTGCTCCTGCCCCTCCTGCTCCTGCCCCTCCTGCTCCTGCCCCTCCTGCTCC
TGCCCCTCCTGCCCCTCCTGCCCCTCCTCCTGCTCCTGCCCCTCCTGCTCCTGCCCCTCCTGCCCCTCCT
GCCCCTCCTGCTCCTGCCCCTCCTCCTGCTCCTGCCCCTCCTGCCCCTCCTGCCCCTCCTCCTGCTCCTG
CCCCTCCTGCCCCTCCTCCTGCTCCTGCCCCTCCTCCTGCTCCTGCCCCTCCTGCCCCTCCTGCCCCTCC
TCCTGCTCCTGCCCCTCCTGCCCCTCCTCCTGCTCCTGCCCCTCCTCCTGCTCCTGCCCCTCCTGCCCCT
CCTGCCCCTCCTCCTGCTCCTGCCCCTCCTCCTGCTCCTGCCCCTCCTGCCCCTCCTGCCCCTCCTGCCC
CTCCTCCTGCTCCTGCCCCTCCTCCTGCTCCTGCCCCTCCTGCTCCTGCCCCTCCCGCTCCTGCTCCTGC
TCCTGTTCCACCGTGGGTCCCTTTGCAGCCAATGCAACTTGGACGTTTTTGGGGTCTCCGGACACCATCT
CTATGTCTTGGCCCTGATCCTGAGCCGCCCGGGGCTCCTGGTCTTCCGCCTCCTCGTCCTCGTCCTCTTC
CCCGTCCTCGTCCATGGTTATCACCCCCTCTTCTTTGAGGTCCACTGCCGCCGGAGCCTTCTGGTCCAGA
TGTGTCTCCCTTCTCTCCTAGGCCATTTCCAGGTCCTGTACCTGGCCCCTCGTCAGACATGATTCACACT
AAAAGAGATCAATAGACATCTTTATTAGACGACGCTCAGTGAATACAGGGAGTGCAGACTCCTGCCCCCT
CCAACAGCCCCCCCACCCTCATCCCCTTCATGGTCGCTGTCAGACAGATCCAGGTCTGAAAATTCCCCAT
CCTCCGAACCATCCTCGTCCTCATCACCAATTACTCGCAGCCCGGAAAACTCCCGCTGAACATCCTCAAG
ATTTGCGTCCTGAGCCTCAAGCCAGGCCTCAAATTCCTCGTCCCCCTTTTTGCTGGACGGTAGGGATGGG
GATTCTCGGGACCCCTCCTCTTCCTCTTCAAGGTCACCAGACAGAGATGCTACTGGGGCAACGGAAGAAA
AGCTGGGTGCGGCCTGTGAGGATCAGCTTATCGATGATAAGCTGTCAAACATGAGAATTCTTGAAGACGA
AAGGGCCTCGTGATACGCCTATTTTTATAGGTTAATGTCATGATAATAATGGTTTCTTAGACGTCAGGTG
GCACTTTTCGGGGAAATGTGCGCGGAACCCCTATTTGTTTATTTTTCTAAATACATTCAAATATGTATCC
GCTCATGAGACAATAACCCTGATAAATGCTTCAATAATATTGAAAAAGGAAGAGTATGAGTATTCAACAT
TTCCGTGTCGCCCTTATTCCCTTTTTTGCGGCATTTTGCCTTCCTGTTTTTGCTCACCCAGAAACGCTGG
TGAAAGTAAAAGATGCTGAAGATCAGTTGGGTGCACGAGTGGGTTACATCGAACTGGATCTCAACAGCGG
TAAGATCCTTGAGAGTTTTCGCCCCGAAGAACGTTTTCCAATGATGAGCACTTTTAAAGTTCTGCTATGT
GGCGCGGTATTATCCCGTGTTGACGCCGGGCAAGAGCAACTCGGTCGCCGCATACACTATTCTCAGAATG
ACTTGGTTGAGTACTCACCAGTCACAGAAAAGCATCTTACGGATGGCATGACAGTAAGAGAATTATGCAG
TGCTGCCATAACCATGAGTGATAACACTGCGGCCAACTTACTTCTGACAACGATCGGAGGACCGAAGGAG
CTAACCGCTTTTTTGCACAACATGGGGGATCATGTAACTCGCCTTGATCGTTGGGAACCGGAGCTGAATG
AAGCCATACCAAACGACGAGCGTGACACCACGATGCCTGCAGCAATGGCAACAACGTTGCGCAAACTATT
AACTGGCGAACTACTTACTCTAGCTTCCCGGCAACAATTAATAGACTGGATGGAGGCGGATAAAGTTGCA
GGACCACTTCTGCGCTCGGCCCTTCCGGCTGGCTGGTTTATTGCTGATAAATCTGGAGCCGGTGAGCGTG
GGTCTCGCGGTATCATTGCAGCACTGGGGCCAGATGGTAAGCCCTCCCGTATCGTAGTTATCTACACGAC
GGGGAGTCAGGCAACTATGGATGAACGAAATAGACAGATCGCTGAGATAGGTGCCTCACTGATTAAGCAT
TGGTAACTGTCAGACCAAGTTTACTCATATATACTTTAGATTGATTTAAAACTTCATTTTTAATTTAAAA
GGATCTAGGTGAAGATCCTTTTTGATAATCTCATGACCAAAATCCCTTAACGTGAGTTTTCGTTCCACTG
AGCGTCAGACCCCGTAGAAAAGATCAAAGGATCTTCTTGAGATCCTTTTTTTCTGCGCGTAATCTGCTGC
TTGCAAACAAAAAAACCACCGCTACCAGCGGTGGTTTGTTTGCCGGATCAAGAGCTACCAACTCTTTTTC
CGAAGGTAACTGGCTTCAGCAGAGCGCAGATACCAAATACTGTCCTTCTAGTGTAGCCGTAGTTAGGCCA
CCACTTCAAGAACTCTGTAGCACCGCCTACATACCTCGCTCTGCTAATCCTGTTACCAGTGGCTGCTGCC
AGTGGCGATAAGTCGTGTCTTACCGGGTTGGACTCAAGACGATAGTTACCGGATAAGGCGCAGCGGTCGG
GCTGAACGGGGGGTTCGTGCACACAGCCCAGCTTGGAGCGAACGACCTACACCGAACTGAGATACCTACA
GCGTGAGCTATGAGAAAGCGCCACGCTTCCCGAAGGGAGAAAGGCGGACAGGTATCCGGTAAGCGGCAGG
GTCGGAACAGGAGAGCGCACGAGGGAGCTTCCAGGGGGAAACGCCTGGTATCTTTATAGTCCTGTCGGGT
TTCGCCACCTCTGACTTGAGCGTCGATTTTTGTGATGCTCGTCAGGGGGGCGGAGCCTATGGAAAAACGC
CAGCAACGCGGCCTTTTTACGGTTCCTGGCCTTTTGCTGGCCTTGAAGCTGTCCCTGATGGTCGTCATCT
ACCTGCCTGGACAGCATGGCCTGCAACGCGGGCATCCCGATGCCGCCGGAAGCGAGAAGAATCATAATGG
GGAAGGCCATCCAGCCTCGCGTCGAACTAGATGATCCGGCTGTGGAATGTGTGTCAGTTAGGGTGTGGAA
AGTCCCCAGGCTCCCCAGCAGGCAGAAGTATGCAAAGCATGCATCTCAATTAGTCAGCAACCAGGTGTGG
AAAGTCCCCAGGCTCCCCAGCAGGCAGAAGTATGCAAAGCATGCATCTCAATTAGTCAGCAACCATAGTC
CCGCCCCTAACTCCGCCCATCCCGCCCCTAACTCCGCCCAGTTCCGCCCATTCTCCGCCCCATGGCTGAC
TAATTTTTTTTATTTATGCAGAGGCCGAGGCCGCCTCGGCCTCTGAGCTATTCCAGAAGTAGTGAGGAGG
CTTTTTTGGAGGGTGACCGCCACGACCGGTGCCGCCACCATCCCCTGACCCACGCCCCTGACCCCTCACA
AGGAGACGACCTTCCATGACCGAGTACAAGCCCACGGTGCGCCTCGCCACCCGCGACGACGTCCCCCGGG
CCGTACGCACCCTCGCCGCCGCGTTCGCCGACTACCCCGCCACGCGCCACACCGTCGACCCCGACCGCCA
CATCGAACGCGTCACCGAGCTGCAAGAACTCTTCCTCACGCGCGTCGGGCTCGACATCGGCAAGGTGTGG
GTCGCGGACGACGGCGCCGCGGTGGCGGTCTGGACCACGCCGGAGAGCGTCGAAGCGGGGGCGGTGTTCG
CCGAGATCGGCCCGCGCATGGCCGAGTTGAGCGGTTCCCGGCTGGCCGCGCAGCAACAGATGGAAGGCCT
CCTGGCGCCGCACCGGCCCAAGGAGCCCGCGTGGTTCCTGGCCACCGTCGGCGTCTCGCCCGACCACCAG
GGCAAGGGTCTGGGCAGCGCCGTCGTGCTCCCCGGAGTGGAGGCGGCCGAGCGCGCCGGGGTGCCCGCCT
TCCTGGAGACCTCCGCGCCCCGCAACCTCCCCTTCTACGAGCGGCTCGGCTTCACCGTCACCGCCGACGT
CGAGGTGCCCGAAGGACCGCGCACCTGGTGCATGACCCGCAAGCCCGGTGCCTGACGCCCGCCCCACGAC
CCGCAGCGCCCGACCGAAAGGAGCGCACGACCCGGTCCGACGCGGCCCGACGGGTCCGAGGGGGGTCGAC
CTCGAAACTTGTTTATTGCAGCTTATAATGGTTACAAATAAAGCAATAGCATCACAAATTTCACAAATAA
AGCATTTTTTTCACTGCATTCTAGTTGTGGTTTGTCCAAACTCATCAATGTATCTTATCATGTCTGGATC
TGATCCGAACCCCTTCCTCGACCAATTCTCATGTTTGACAGCTTATCATCGCAGATCCGGGCAACGTTGT
TGCCATTGCTCGACCAATTCTCATGTTTGACAGCTTATCATCGCAGATCCGTATGGTGCACTCTCAGTAC
AATCTGCTCTGATGCCGCATAGTTAAGCCAGTATCTGCTCCCTGCTTGTGTGTTGGAGGTCGCTGAGTAG
TGCGCGAGCAAAATTTAAGCTACAACAAGGCAAGGCTTGACCGACAATTGCATGAAGAATCTGCTTAGGG
TTAGGCGTTTTGCGCTGCTTCGCGATGTACGGGCCAGATATACGCGTATCTGAGGGGACTAGGGTGTGTT
TAGGCGAAAAGCGGGGCTTCGGTTGTACGCGGTTAGGAGTCCCCTCAGGATATAGTAGTTTCGCTTTTGC
ATAGGGAGGGGGAAATGTAGTCTTATGCAATACTCTTGTAGTCTTGCAACATGGTAACGATGAGTTAGCA
ACATGCCTTACAAGGAGAGAAAAAGCACCGTGCATGCCGATTGGTGGAAGTAAGGTGGTACGATCGTGCC
TTATTAGGAAGGCAACAGACGGGTCTGACATGGATTGGACGAACCACTGAATTCCGCATTGCAGAGATAT
TGTATTTAAGTGCCTAGCTCGATACAATAAACGCCATTTGACCATTCACCACATTGGTGTGCACCTCCAA
GCTGGCCGGGGATCCTCTAGGGCCTCTGAGCTATTCCAGAAGTAGTGAAGAGGCTTTTTTGGAGGCCTAG
GCTTTTGCAAAAAGCTCCGGATCGATCCTGAGAACTTCAGGGTGAGTTTGGGGACCCTTGATTGTTCTTT
CTTTTTCGCTATTGTAAAATTCATGTTATATGGAGGGGGCAAAGTTTTCAGGGTGTTGTTTAGAATGGGA
AGATGTCCCTTGTATCACCATGGACCCTCATGATAATTTTGTTTCTTTCACTTTCTACTCTGTTGACAAC
CATTGTCTCCTCTTATTTTCTTTTCATTTTCTGTAACTTTTTCGTTAAACTTTAGCTTGCATTTGTAACG
AATTTTTAAATTCACTTTTGTTTATTTGTCAGATTGTAAGTACTTTCTCTAATCACTTTTTTTTCAAGGC
AATCAGGGTATATTATATTGTACTTCAGCACAGTTTTAGAGAACAATTGTTATAATTAAATGATAAGGTA
GAATATTTCTGCATATAAATTCTGGCTGGCGTGGAAATATTCTTATTGGTAGAAACAACTACATCCTGGT
CATCATCCTGCCTTTCTCTTTATGGTTACAATGATATACACTGTTTGAGATGAGGATAAAATACTCTGAG
TCCAAACCGGGCCCCTCTGCTAACCATGTTCATGCCTTCTTCTTTTTCCTACAGCTCCTGGGCAACGTGC
TGGTTATTGTGCTGTCTCATCATTTTGGCAAAGAATTGTAATACGACTCACTATAGGGCGAATTGATATG
TCTAGATTAGATAAAAGTAAAGTGATTAACAGCGCATTAGAGCTGCTTAATGAGGTCGGAATCGAAGGTT
TAACAACCCGTAAACTCGCCCAGAAGCTAGGTGTAGAGCAGCCTACATTGTATTGGCATGTAAAAAATAA
GCGGGCTTTGCTCGACGCCTTAGCCATTGAGATGTTAGATAGGCACCATACTCACTTTTGCCCTTTAGAA
GGGGAAAGCTGGCAAGATTTTTTACGTAATAACGCTAAAAGTTTTAGATGTGCTTTACTAAGTCATCGCG
ATGGAGCAAAAGTACATTTAGGTACACGGCCTACAGAAAAACAGTATGAAACTCTCGAAAATCAATTAGC
CTTTTTATGCCAACAAGGTTTTTCACTAGAGAATGCATTATATGCACTCAGCGCTGTGGGGCATTTTACT
TTAGGTTGCGTATTGGAAGATCAAGAGCATCAAGTCGCTAAAGAAGAAAGGGAAACACCTACTACTGATA
GTATGCCGCCATTATTACGACAAGCTATCGAATTATTTGATCACCAAGGTGCAGAGCCAGCCTTCTTATT
CGGCCTTGAATTGATCATATGCGGATTAGAAAAACAACTTAAATGTGAAAGTGGGTCCGCGTACAGCGGA
TCCCGGGAATTCAGATCTTATTAAAGCAGAACTTGTTTATTGCAGCTTATAATGGTTACAAATAAAGCAA
TAGCATCACAAATTTCACAAATAAAGCATTTTTTTCACTGCATTCTAGTTGTGGTTTGTCCAAACTCATC
AATGTATCTTATCATGTCTGGTCGAATCCATGGCGCAGAACTGGTAGGTATGGAAGATCCGCGTTGACAT
TGATTATTGACTAGTTATTAATAGTAATCAATTACGGGGTCATTAGTTCATAGCCCATATATGGAGTTCC
GCGTTACATAACTTACGGTAAATGGCCCGCCTGGCTGACCGCCCAACGACCCCCGCCCATTGACGTCAAT
AATGACGTATGTTCCCATAGTAACGCCAATAGGGACTTTCCATTGACGTCAATGGGTGGAGTATTTACGG
TAAACTGCCCACTTGGCAGTACATCAAGTGTATCATATGCCAAGTACGCCCCCTATTGACGTCAATGACG
GTAAATGGCCCGCCTGGCATTATGCCCAGTACATGACCTTATGGGACTTTCCTACTTGGCAGTACATCTA
CGTATTAGTCATCGCTATTACCATGGTGATGCGGTTTTGGCAGTACATCAATGGGCGTGGATAGCGGTTT
GACTCACGGGGATTTCCAAGTCTCCACCCCATTGACGTCAATGGGAGTTTGTTTTGGCACCAAAATCAAC
GGGACTTTCCAAAATGTCGTAACAACTCCGCCCCATTGACGCAAATGGGCGGTAGGCGTGTACGGTGGGA
GGTCTATATAAGCAGAGCTCTCCCTATCAGTGATAGAGATCTCCCTATCAGTGATAGAGATCGTCGACGA
GCTCGTTTAGTGAACCGTCAGATCGCCTGGAGACGCCATCCACGCTGTTTTGACCTCCATAGAAGACACC
GGGACCGATCCAGCCTCCGGACTCTAGCGTTTAAACTTA
Features (pLannotate 1.2.2; 32 found; start..end, strand, type, name):
     12..794     +  CDS            SPR: SPRE_HUMAN - Experimental evidence at protein level: Swiss-Prot protein existence level 1. Catalyzes the final one or two reductions in tetra- hydrobiopterin biosynthesis to form 5,6,7,8-tetrahydrobiopterin. From Homo sapiens (Human).
    807..1690    +  CDS            HaloTag® (fragment): modified bacterial dehalogenase that forms covalent bonds with chloroalkane derivatives
   1815..2366    +  CDS            MGMT (fragment): MGMT_HUMAN - Experimental evidence at protein level: Swiss-Prot protein existence level 1. Involved in the cellular defense against the biological effects of O6-methylguanine (O6-MeG) and O4-methylthymine (O4-MeT) in DNA. Repairs the methylated nucleobase in DNA by stoichiometrically transferring the methyl group to a cysteine residue in the enzyme. This is a suicide reaction: the enzyme is irreversibly inactivated. From Homo sapiens (Human).
   2373..2393    +  CDS            SV40 NLS: nuclear localization signal of SV40 (simian virus 40) large T antigen
   2397..2417    +  CDS            SV40 NLS: nuclear localization signal of SV40 (simian virus 40) large T antigen
   2421..2439    +  CDS            SV40 NLS (fragment): nuclear localization signal of SV40 (simian virus 40) large T antigen
   2530..2641    +  polyA_signal   bGH poly(A) signal: bovine growth hormone polyadenylation signal
   3182..4971    -  rep_origin     oriP: Epstein-Barr virus oriP replication origin (Yates et al., 2000)
   4972..5190    -  CDS            gL (fragment): GL_EBVB9 - Experimental evidence at protein level: Swiss-Prot protein existence level 1. The heterodimer glycoprotein H-glycoprotein L is required for the fusion of viral and plasma membranes leading to virus entry into the host cell. Acts as a functional inhibitor of gH and maintains gH in an inhibited form. Upon binding to host integrins, gL dissociates from gH leading to activation of the viral fusion glycoproteins gB and gH. Fusion of EBV with B-lymphocytes requires the additional receptor- binding protein gp42, which forms a complex with gH/gL. The heterodimer gH/gL targets also host EPHA
   5273..7200    -  CDS            EBNA1 (fragment): Epstein-Barr nuclear antigen 1, also known as EBNA-1 crucial for latent viral infection, and for episomal amplification of vectors containing the oriP origin (Okita et al., 2013)
   7238..7582    -  CDS            BRRF2_EBVB9 (fragment): Protein inferred from homology: Swiss-Prot protein existence level 3. From Epstein-Barr virus (strain B95-8) (HHV-4) (Human herpesvirus 4).
   7585..7608    -  promoter       tet promoter (fragment): E. coli promoter for tetracycline efflux protein gene
   7721..7825    +  promoter       AmpR promoter: bla
   7826..8686    +  CDS            AmpR: β-lactamase; bla; confers resistance to ampicillin, carbenicillin, and related antibiotics
   8857..9445    +  rep_origin     ori: high-copy-number ColE1/pMB1/pBR322/pUC origin of replication
   9491..9614    -  CDS            TcR (fragment): tetracycline efflux protein; tet; confers resistance to tetracycline
   9652..9949    +  promoter       SV40 promoter: SV40 enhancer and early promoter
  10026..10625   +  CDS            PuroR: puromycin N-acetyltransferase; pac from Streptomyces alboniger; confers resistance to puromycin
  10716..10850   +  polyA_signal   SV40 poly(A) signal: SV40 polyadenylation signal
  10972..11024   -  misc_feature   bom (fragment): basis of mobility region from pBR322
  11155..11248   +  ncRNA          Retro dr1: Accession: RF00214 - Retrovirus direct repeat 1 (dr1)
  11284..11545   +  promoter       RSV promoter: Rous sarcoma virus enhancer/promoter
  11571..11631   +  promoter       SV40 promoter (fragment): SV40 early promoter
  11662..12234   +  intron         β-globin intron: intron from rabbit β-globin gene
  12289..12307   +  promoter       T7 promoter: promoter for bacteriophage T7 RNA polymerase
  12318..12938   +  CDS            tetR: TETR2_ECOLX - Experimental evidence at protein level: Swiss-Prot protein existence level 1. TetR is the repressor of the tetracycline resistance element; its N-terminal region forms a helix-turn-helix structure and binds DNA. Binding of tetracycline to TetR reduces the repressor affinity for the tetracycline resistance gene (tetA) promoter operator sites. From Escherichia coli.
  12980..13101   +  polyA_signal   SV40 poly(A) signal: SV40 polyadenylation signal
  13156..13535   +  enhancer       CMV enhancer: human cytomegalovirus immediate early enhancer
  13536..13739   +  promoter       CMV promoter: human cytomegalovirus (CMV) immediate early promoter
  13741..13760   +  promoter       PLtetO-1 promoter (fragment): modified phage lambda PL promoter with tet operator sites (Lutz and Bujard, 1997)
  13762..13781   +  promoter       PLtetO-1 promoter (fragment): modified phage lambda PL promoter with tet operator sites (Lutz and Bujard, 1997)
  13789..13822   +  promoter       TRE3GV promoter (fragment): 3rd-generation Tet-responsive promoter that can be activated by binding of Tet-On® 3G, optimized for retroviral and lentiviral vectors
