[The description below was written by a language model from this plasmid's Addgene catalogue record and pLannotate feature annotations shown in this document.]
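Description:
pEBTet_NADP-Snifit-nucl is a 13.9 kb episomal mammalian expression plasmid built on the pEBTet backbone, designed for tetracycline-inducible expression of a nuclear-targeted NADPH/NADP+ biosensor. In bacteria it is maintained through a high-copy ColE1/pUC-type origin and an ampicillin resistance gene. In mammalian cells the Epstein-Barr virus oriP origin together with an EBNA1 coding sequence allows the plasmid to replicate and persist as an extrachromosomal episome. An SV40 promoter-driven puromycin N-acetyltransferase cassette provides selection of cells carrying it. The depositor notes some sequence differences in the oriP region relative to the depositor's sequence, which are not known to affect function.

The payload is the synthetic NADP-Snifit fusion, consisting of human sepiapterin reductase (SPR) followed by HaloTag7, a Pro30 linker (named in the insert's alternative name) and SNAP-tag. The annotation software detects SNAP-tag as an MGMT fragment because it derives from that DNA repair enzyme. Three tandem SV40 large T antigen nuclear localization signals, the last annotated as a fragment, sit at the C-terminus to direct the sensor to the nucleus, and a bGH polyadenylation signal ends the transcript. Expression is driven by a CMV enhancer/promoter carrying two tet operator sites (CMV TetO2). A separate cassette on the same plasmid expresses TetR from an RSV promoter region with a β-globin intron and SV40 poly(A). TetR keeps the sensor repressed until tetracycline or an analogue relieves operator binding. As a semisynthetic FRET sensor, the protein relies on its two self-labelling tags being covalently coupled to synthetic ligands. It is used to report the NADPH/NADP+ ratio in the nucleus of living mammalian cells.
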