Addgene plasmid #113918: pEBTet_NADP-Snifit-nucl
Purpose: Plasmid encoding the nuclear localization of the FRET semi-synthetic biosensor measuring the ratio NADPH/NADP+ in mammalian cells
Depositing lab: Kai Johnsson. Publication: Semisynthetic biosensors for mapping cellular concentrations of nicotinamide adenine dinucleotides. Sallin O, Reymond L, Gondrand C, Raith F, Koch B, Johnsson K. eLife. 2018 May 29;7. pii: 32638. doi: 10.7554/eLife.32638. PubMed 29809136.
Backbone
  Vector backbone: pEBTet
  Backbone size w/o insert (bp): 11448
  Total vector size (bp): 13899
  Vector type: Mammalian Expression
  Selectable markers: Puromycin
Growth in bacteria
  Bacterial resistance: Ampicillin, 100 μg/mL
  Growth temperature: 37°C
  Growth strain: DH5alpha
  Copy number: High Copy
Gene/Insert
  Gene/Insert name: NADP-Snifit (alt name: hSPR-HaloTag7-Pro30-SNAPtag)
  Species: Synthetic
  Insert size (bp): 2349
  Promoter: CMV TetO2
  Cloning method: Gibson Cloning
  Sequencing primers: 5′ CMV_Fwd; 3′ BGH_Rev
Terms and licenses: Academic/Nonprofit Terms; Industry Terms: Not Available to Industry
Depositor comments: Plasmid contains some differences in the oriP backbone sequence compared to the depositor sequence. These differences are not known to affect plasmid function.
How to cite: pEBTet_NADP-Snifit-nucl was a gift from Kai Johnsson (Addgene plasmid # 113918 ; http://n2t.net/addgene:113918 ; RRID:Addgene_113918)
