>Addgene plasmid #113918 | pEBTet_NADP-Snifit-nucl | addgene partial sequence | sequence record 222240 | Addgene NGS Result
CTCCTCCTGCTCCTGCCCCTCCTGCTCCTGCCCCTCCCGCTCCTGCTCCTGCTCCTGTTCCACCGTGGGT
CCCTTTGCAGCCAATGCAACTTGGACGTTTTTGGGGTCTCCGGACACCATCTCTATGTCTTGGCCCTGAT
CCTGAGCCGCCCGGGGCTCCTGGTCTTCCGCCTCCTCGTCCTCGTCCTCTTCCCCGTCCTCGTCCATGGT
TATCACCCCCTCTTCTTTGAGGTCCACTGCCGCCGGAGCCTTCTGGTCCAGATGTGTCTCCCTTCTCTCC
TAGGCCATTTCCAGGTCCTGTACCTGGCCCCTCGTCAGACATGATTCACACTAAAAGAGATCAATAGACA
TCTTTATTAGACGACGCTCAGTGAATACAGGGAGTGCAGACTCCTGCCCCCTCCAACAGCCCCCCCACCC
TCATCCCCTTCATGGTCGCTGTCAGACAGATCCAGGTCTGAAAATTCCCCATCCTCCGAACCATCCTCGT
CCTCATCACCAATTACTCGCAGCCCGGAAAACTCCCGCTGAACATCCTCAAGATTTGCGTCCTGAGCCTC
AAGCCAGGCCTCAAATTCCTCGTCCCCCTTTTTGCTGGACGGTAGGGATGGGGATTCTCGGGACCCCTCC
TCTTCCTCTTCAAGGTCACCAGACAGAGATGCTACTGGGGCAACGGAAGAAAAGCTGGGTGCGGCCTGTG
AGGATCAGCTTATCGATGATAAGCTGTCAAACATGAGAATTCTTGAAGACGAAAGGGCCTCGTGATACGC
CTATTTTTATAGGTTAATGTCATGATAATAATGGTTTCTTAGACGTCAGGTGGCACTTTTCGGGGAAATG
TGCGCGGAACCCCTATTTGTTTATTTTTCTAAATACATTCAAATATGTATCCGCTCATGAGACAATAACC
CTGATAAATGCTTCAATAATATTGAAAAAGGAAGAGTATGAGTATTCAACATTTCCGTGTCGCCCTTATT
CCCTTTTTTGCGGCATTTTGCCTTCCTGTTTTTGCTCACCCAGAAACGCTGGTGAAAGTAAAAGATGCTG
AAGATCAGTTGGGTGCACGAGTGGGTTACATCGAACTGGATCTCAACAGCGGTAAGATCCTTGAGAGTTT
TCGCCCCGAAGAACGTTTTCCAATGATGAGCACTTTTAAAGTTCTGCTATGTGGCGCGGTATTATCCCGT
GTTGACGCCGGGCAAGAGCAACTCGGTCGCCGCATACACTATTCTCAGAATGACTTGGTTGAGTACTCAC
CAGTCACAGAAAAGCATCTTACGGATGGCATGACAGTAAGAGAATTATGCAGTGCTGCCATAACCATGAG
TGATAACACTGCGGCCAACTTACTTCTGACAACGATCGGAGGACCGAAGGAGCTAACCGCTTTTTTGCAC
AACATGGGGGATCATGTAACTCGCCTTGATCGTTGGGAACCGGAGCTGAATGAAGCCATACCAAACGACG
AGCGTGACACCACGATGCCTGCAGCAATGGCAACAACGTTGCGCAAACTATTAACTGGCGAACTACTTAC
TCTAGCTTCCCGGCAACAATTAATAGACTGGATGGAGGCGGATAAAGTTGCAGGACCACTTCTGCGCTCG
GCCCTTCCGGCTGGCTGGTTTATTGCTGATAAATCTGGAGCCGGTGAGCGTGGGTCTCGCGGTATCATTG
CAGCACTGGGGCCAGATGGTAAGCCCTCCCGTATCGTAGTTATCTACACGACGGGGAGTCAGGCAACTAT
GGATGAACGAAATAGACAGATCGCTGAGATAGGTGCCTCACTGATTAAGCATTGGTAACTGTCAGACCAA
GTTTACTCATATATACTTTAGATTGATTTAAAACTTCATTTTTAATTTAAAAGGATCTAGGTGAAGATCC
TTTTTGATAATCTCATGACCAAAATCCCTTAACGTGAGTTTTCGTTCCACTGAGCGTCAGACCCCGTAGA
AAAGATCAAAGGATCTTCTTGAGATCCTTTTTTTCTGCGCGTAATCTGCTGCTTGCAAACAAAAAAACCA
CCGCTACCAGCGGTGGTTTGTTTGCCGGATCAAGAGCTACCAACTCTTTTTCCGAAGGTAACTGGCTTCA
GCAGAGCGCAGATACCAAATACTGTCCTTCTAGTGTAGCCGTAGTTAGGCCACCACTTCAAGAACTCTGT
AGCACCGCCTACATACCTCGCTCTGCTAATCCTGTTACCAGTGGCTGCTGCCAGTGGCGATAAGTCGTGT
CTTACCGGGTTGGACTCAAGACGATAGTTACCGGATAAGGCGCAGCGGTCGGGCTGAACGGGGGGTTCGT
GCACACAGCCCAGCTTGGAGCGAACGACCTACACCGAACTGAGATACCTACAGCGTGAGCTATGAGAAAG
CGCCACGCTTCCCGAAGGGAGAAAGGCGGACAGGTATCCGGTAAGCGGCAGGGTCGGAACAGGAGAGCGC
ACGAGGGAGCTTCCAGGGGGAAACGCCTGGTATCTTTATAGTCCTGTCGGGTTTCGCCACCTCTGACTTG
AGCGTCGATTTTTGTGATGCTCGTCAGGGGGGCGGAGCCTATGGAAAAACGCCAGCAACGCGGCCTTTTT
ACGGTTCCTGGCCTTTTGCTGGCCTTGAAGCTGTCCCTGATGGTCGTCATCTACCTGCCTGGACAGCATG
GCCTGCAACGCGGGCATCCCGATGCCGCCGGAAGCGAGAAGAATCATAATGGGGAAGGCCATCCAGCCTC
GCGTCGAACTAGATGATCCGGCTGTGGAATGTGTGTCAGTTAGGGTGTGGAAAGTCCCCAGGCTCCCCAG
CAGGCAGAAGTATGCAAAGCATGCATCTCAATTAGTCAGCAACCAGGTGTGGAAAGTCCCCAGGCTCCCC
AGCAGGCAGAAGTATGCAAAGCATGCATCTCAATTAGTCAGCAACCATAGTCCCGCCCCTAACTCCGCCC
ATCCCGCCCCTAACTCCGCCCAGTTCCGCCCATTCTCCGCCCCATGGCTGACTAATTTTTTTTATTTATG
CAGAGGCCGAGGCCGCCTCGGCCTCTGAGCTATTCCAGAAGTAGTGAGGAGGCTTTTTTGGAGGGTGACC
GCCACGACCGGTGCCGCCACCATCCCCTGACCCACGCCCCTGACCCCTCACAAGGAGACGACCTTCCATG
ACCGAGTACAAGCCCACGGTGCGCCTCGCCACCCGCGACGACGTCCCCCGGGCCGTACGCACCCTCGCCG
CCGCGTTCGCCGACTACCCCGCCACGCGCCACACCGTCGACCCCGACCGCCACATCGAACGCGTCACCGA
GCTGCAAGAACTCTTCCTCACGCGCGTCGGGCTCGACATCGGCAAGGTGTGGGTCGCGGACGACGGCGCC
GCGGTGGCGGTCTGGACCACGCCGGAGAGCGTCGAAGCGGGGGCGGTGTTCGCCGAGATCGGCCCGCGCA
TGGCCGAGTTGAGCGGTTCCCGGCTGGCCGCGCAGCAACAGATGGAAGGCCTCCTGGCGCCGCACCGGCC
CAAGGAGCCCGCGTGGTTCCTGGCCACCGTCGGCGTCTCGCCCGACCACCAGGGCAAGGGTCTGGGCAGC
GCCGTCGTGCTCCCCGGAGTGGAGGCGGCCGAGCGCGCCGGGGTGCCCGCCTTCCTGGAGACCTCCGCGC
CCCGCAACCTCCCCTTCTACGAGCGGCTCGGCTTCACCGTCACCGCCGACGTCGAGGTGCCCGAAGGACC
GCGCACCTGGTGCATGACCCGCAAGCCCGGTGCCTGACGCCCGCCCCACGACCCGCAGCGCCCGACCGAA
AGGAGCGCACGACCCGGTCCGACGCGGCCCGACGGGTCCGAGGGGGGTCGACCTCGAAACTTGTTTATTG
CAGCTTATAATGGTTACAAATAAAGCAATAGCATCACAAATTTCACAAATAAAGCATTTTTTTCACTGCA
TTCTAGTTGTGGTTTGTCCAAACTCATCAATGTATCTTATCATGTCTGGATCTGATCCGAACCCCTTCCT
CGACCAATTCTCATGTTTGACAGCTTATCATCGCAGATCCGGGCAACGTTGTTGCCATTGCTCGACCAAT
TCTCATGTTTGACAGCTTATCATCGCAGATCCGTATGGTGCACTCTCAGTACAATCTGCTCTGATGCCGC
ATAGTTAAGCCAGTATCTGCTCCCTGCTTGTGTGTTGGAGGTCGCTGAGTAGTGCGCGAGCAAAATTTAA
GCTACAACAAGGCAAGGCTTGACCGACAATTGCATGAAGAATCTGCTTAGGGTTAGGCGTTTTGCGCTGC
TTCGCGATGTACGGGCCAGATATACGCGTATCTGAGGGGACTAGGGTGTGTTTAGGCGAAAAGCGGGGCT
TCGGTTGTACGCGGTTAGGAGTCCCCTCAGGATATAGTAGTTTCGCTTTTGCATAGGGAGGGGGAAATGT
AGTCTTATGCAATACTCTTGTAGTCTTGCAACATGGTAACGATGAGTTAGCAACATGCCTTACAAGGAGA
GAAAAAGCACCGTGCATGCCGATTGGTGGAAGTAAGGTGGTACGATCGTGCCTTATTAGGAAGGCAACAG
ACGGGTCTGACATGGATTGGACGAACCACTGAATTCCGCATTGCAGAGATATTGTATTTAAGTGCCTAGC
TCGATACAATAAACGCCATTTGACCATTCACCACATTGGTGTGCACCTCCAAGCTGGCCGGGGATCCTCT
AGGGCCTCTGAGCTATTCCAGAAGTAGTGAAGAGGCTTTTTTGGAGGCCTAGGCTTTTGCAAAAAGCTCC
GGATCGATCCTGAGAACTTCAGGGTGAGTTTGGGGACCCTTGATTGTTCTTTCTTTTTCGCTATTGTAAA
ATTCATGTTATATGGAGGGGGCAAAGTTTTCAGGGTGTTGTTTAGAATGGGAAGATGTCCCTTGTATCAC
CATGGACCCTCATGATAATTTTGTTTCTTTCACTTTCTACTCTGTTGACAACCATTGTCTCCTCTTATTT
TCTTTTCATTTTCTGTAACTTTTTCGTTAAACTTTAGCTTGCATTTGTAACGAATTTTTAAATTCACTTT
TGTTTATTTGTCAGATTGTAAGTACTTTCTCTAATCACTTTTTTTTCAAGGCAATCAGGGTATATTATAT
TGTACTTCAGCACAGTTTTAGAGAACAATTGTTATAATTAAATGATAAGGTAGAATATTTCTGCATATAA
ATTCTGGCTGGCGTGGAAATATTCTTATTGGTAGAAACAACTACATCCTGGTCATCATCCTGCCTTTCTC
TTTATGGTTACAATGATATACACTGTTTGAGATGAGGATAAAATACTCTGAGTCCAAACCGGGCCCCTCT
GCTAACCATGTTCATGCCTTCTTCTTTTTCCTACAGCTCCTGGGCAACGTGCTGGTTATTGTGCTGTCTC
ATCATTTTGGCAAAGAATTGTAATACGACTCACTATAGGGCGAATTGATATGTCTAGATTAGATAAAAGT
AAAGTGATTAACAGCGCATTAGAGCTGCTTAATGAGGTCGGAATCGAAGGTTTAACAACCCGTAAACTCG
CCCAGAAGCTAGGTGTAGAGCAGCCTACATTGTATTGGCATGTAAAAAATAAGCGGGCTTTGCTCGACGC
CTTAGCCATTGAGATGTTAGATAGGCACCATACTCACTTTTGCCCTTTAGAAGGGGAAAGCTGGCAAGAT
TTTTTACGTAATAACGCTAAAAGTTTTAGATGTGCTTTACTAAGTCATCGCGATGGAGCAAAAGTACATT
TAGGTACACGGCCTACAGAAAAACAGTATGAAACTCTCGAAAATCAATTAGCCTTTTTATGCCAACAAGG
TTTTTCACTAGAGAATGCATTATATGCACTCAGCGCTGTGGGGCATTTTACTTTAGGTTGCGTATTGGAA
GATCAAGAGCATCAAGTCGCTAAAGAAGAAAGGGAAACACCTACTACTGATAGTATGCCGCCATTATTAC
GACAAGCTATCGAATTATTTGATCACCAAGGTGCAGAGCCAGCCTTCTTATTCGGCCTTGAATTGATCAT
ATGCGGATTAGAAAAACAACTTAAATGTGAAAGTGGGTCCGCGTACAGCGGATCCCGGGAATTCAGATCT
TATTAAAGCAGAACTTGTTTATTGCAGCTTATAATGGTTACAAATAAAGCAATAGCATCACAAATTTCAC
AAATAAAGCATTTTTTTCACTGCATTCTAGTTGTGGTTTGTCCAAACTCATCAATGTATCTTATCATGTC
TGGTCGAATCCATGGCGCAGAACTGGTAGGTATGGAAGATCCGCGTTGACATTGATTATTGACTAGTTAT
TAATAGTAATCAATTACGGGGTCATTAGTTCATAGCCCATATATGGAGTTCCGCGTTACATAACTTACGG
TAAATGGCCCGCCTGGCTGACCGCCCAACGACCCCCGCCCATTGACGTCAATAATGACGTATGTTCCCAT
AGTAACGCCAATAGGGACTTTCCATTGACGTCAATGGGTGGAGTATTTACGGTAAACTGCCCACTTGGCA
GTACATCAAGTGTATCATATGCCAAGTACGCCCCCTATTGACGTCAATGACGGTAAATGGCCCGCCTGGC
ATTATGCCCAGTACATGACCTTATGGGACTTTCCTACTTGGCAGTACATCTACGTATTAGTCATCGCTAT
TACCATGGTGATGCGGTTTTGGCAGTACATCAATGGGCGTGGATAGCGGTTTGACTCACGGGGATTTCCA
AGTCTCCACCCCATTGACGTCAATGGGAGTTTGTTTTGGCACCAAAATCAACGGGACTTTCCAAAATGTC
GTAACAACTCCGCCCCATTGACGCAAATGGGCGGTAGGCGTGTACGGTGGGAGGTCTATATAAGCAGAGC
TCTCCCTATCAGTGATAGAGATCTCCCTATCAGTGATAGAGATCGTCGACGAGCTCGTTTAGTGAACCGT
CAGATCGCCTGGAGACGCCATCCACGCTGTTTTGACCTCCATAGAAGACACCGGGACCGATCCAGCCTCC
GGACTCTAGCGTTTAAACTTAAGCTTACCACCATGGAGGGCGGGCTGGGGCGTGCTGTGTGCTTGCTGAC
CGGGGCCTCCCGCGGCTTCGGCCGGACGCTGGCCCCGCTCCTGGCCTCGCTGCTGTCGCCCGGCTCCGTG
CTTGTCCTTAGCGCCCGCAACGACGAGGCACTGCGCCAGCTGGAGGCCGAGCTGGGCGCCGAGCGGTCTG
GCCTGCGCGTGGTGCGGGTGCCCGCCGACCTGGGCGCCGAGGCCGGCTTGCAGCAGCTGCTCGGCGCCCT
GCGCGAGCTCCCCCGGCCCAAGGGGCTGCAGCGACTGCTGCTTATCAACAACGCGGGCTCTCTTGGGGAT
GTGTCCAAAGGCTTCGTGGACCTGAGTGACTCCACTCAAGTGAACAACTACTGGGCACTGAACTTGACCT
CCATGCTCTGCCTGACTTCCAGCGTCCTGAAGGCCTTCCCGGACAGTCCTGGCCTCAACAGAACCGTGGT
TAACATCTCGTCCCTCTGTGCCCTGCAACCTTTCAAAGGCTGGGCGCTGTACTGTGCAGGAAAGGCTGCT
CGTGATATGCTGTTCCAGGTCCTGGCGCTGGAGGAACCTAATGTGAGGGTGCTGAACTATGCCCCAGGTC
CTCTGGACACAGACATGCAGCAGTTGGCCCGGGAGACCTCCGTGGACCCAGACATGCGAAAAGGGCTGCA
GGAGCTGAAGGCAAAGGGGAAGCTGGTGGATTGCAAGGTGTCAGCCCAGAAACTGCTGAGCTTACTGGAA
AAGGACGAGTTCAAGTCTGGAGCCCACGTGGACTTCTATGACAAAGAATTCGGATCCGAAATCGGTACTG
GCTTTCCATTCGACCCCCATTATGTGGAAGTCCTGGGCGAGCGCATGCACTACGTCGATGTTGGTCCGCG
CGATGGCACCCCTGTGCTGTTCCTGCACGGTAACCCGACCTCCTCCTACGTGTGGCGCAACATCATCCCG
CATGTTGCACCGACCCATCGCTGCATTGCTCCAGACCTGATCGGTATGGGCAAATCCGACAAACCAGACC
TGGGTTATTTCTTCGACGACCACGTCCGCTTCATGGATGCCTTCATCGAAGCCCTGGGTCTGGAAGAGGT
CGTCCTGGTCATTCACGACTGGGGCTCCGCTCTGGGTTTCCACTGGGCCAAGCGCAATCCAGAGCGCGTC
AAAGGTATTGCATTTATGGAGTTCATCCGCCCTATCCCGACCTGGGACGAATGGCCAGAATTTGCCCGCG
AGACCTTCCAGGCCTTCCGCACCACCGACGTCGGCCGCAAGCTGATCATCGATCAGAACGTTTTTATCGA
GGGTACGCTGCCGATGGGTGTCGTCCGCCCGCTGACTGAAGTCGAGATGGACCATTACCGCGAGCCGTTC
CTGAATCCTGTTGACCGCGAGCCACTGTGGCGCTTCCCAAACGAGCTGCCAATCGCCGGTGAGCCAGCGA
ACATCGTCGCGCTGGTCGAAGAATACATGGACTGGCTGCACCAGTCCCCTGTCCCGAAGCTGCTGTTCTG
GGGCACCCCAGGCGTTCTGATCCCACCGGCCGAAGCCGCTCGCCTGGCCAAAAGCCTGCCTAACTGCAAG
GCTGTGGACATCGGCCCGGGTCTGAATCTGCTGCAAGAAGACAACCCGGACCTGATCGGCAGCGAGATCG
CGCGCTGGCTGTCTACTCTGGAGATTTCCGGTAGCGGCCGCCCTCCTCCTCCGCCACCGCCACCACCGCC
GCCGCCGCCACCACCACCTCCTCCGCCTCCTCCACCACCACCGCCACCGCCTCCACCACCTGGCGGCCGC
TCTCGGTCTCTCGAGATGGATAAAGACTGCGAAATGAAACGCACTACCCTGGACAGCCCGCTGGGTAAAC
TGGAACTGAGCGGTTGCGAGCAGGGCCTGCACGAAATCATTTTCCTGGGCAAAGGTACGAGCGCTGCGGA
TGCGGTCGAAGTACCGGCTCCGGCTGCGGTTCTGGGTGGCCCGGAGCCGCTGATGCAGGCTACCGCATGG
CTGAACGCATATTTTCACCAGCCAGAGGCGATTGAAGAGTTCCCTGTACCGGCCCTGCATCACCCGGTAT
TTCAGCAGGAATCCTTTACCCGTCAGGTACTGTGGAAACTGCTGAAAGTAGTGAAATTCGGCGAGGTGAT
CTCCTATTCCCATCTGGCGGCGCTGGCTGGCAACCCAGCGGCAACTGCGGCGGTGAAAACCGCTCTGTCT
GGTAATCCGGTGCCAATTCTGATCCCGTGCCACCGTGTGGTTCAGGGCGACCTGGACGTAGGTGGCTACG
AAGGCGGCCTGGCTGTGAAAGAATGGCTGCTGGCGCACGAAGGTCACCGTCTGGGTAAACCAGGCCTGGG
CGGAGCTCCGGATCCAAAAAAGAAGAGAAAGGTAGATCCAAAAAAGAAGAGAAAGGTAGATCCAAAAAAG
AAGAGAAAGGAGCTCCGGGCTTCTCCTCAATAATGAGCTAGCGGCGCGCCCGGCCGCTCGAGTCTAGAGG
GCCCGTTTAAACCCGCTGATCAGCCTCGACTGTGCCTTCTAGTTGCCAGCCATCTGTTGTTTGCCCCTCC
CCCGTGCCTTCCTTGACCCTGGAAGGTGCCACTCCCACTGTCCTTTCCTAATAAAATGAGGAAATTGCAT
CGCATTGTCTGAGTAGGTGTCATTCTATTCTGGGGGGTGGGGTGGGGCAGGACAGCAAGGGGGAGGATTG
GGAAGACAATAGCAGGCTAGAGGATCGATCCCCGCCCCGGACGAACTAAACCTGACTACGACATCTCTGC
CCCTTCTTCGCGGGGCAGTGCATGTAATCCCTTCAGTTGGTTGGTACAACTTGCCAACTGGGCCCTGTTC
CACATGTGACACGGGGGGGGACCAAACACAAAGGGGTTCTCTGACTGTAGTTGACATCCTTATAAATGGA
TGTGCACATTTGCCAACACTGAGTGGCTTTCATCCTGGAGCAGACTTTGCAGTCTGTGGACTGCAACACA
ACATTGCCTTTATGTGTAACTCTTGGCTGAAGCTCTTACACCAATGCTGGGGGACATGTACCTCCCAGGG
GCCCAGGAAGACTACGGGAGGCTACACCAACGTCAATCAGAGGGGCCTGTGTAGCTACCGATAAGCGGAC
CCTCAAGAGGGCATTAGCAATAGTGTTTATAAGGCCCCCTTGTTAACCCTAAACGGGTAGCATATGCTTC
CCGGGTAGTAGTATATACTATCCAGACTAACCCTAATTCAATAGCATATGTTACCCAACGGGAAGCATAT
GCTATCGAATTAGGGTTAGTAAAAGGGTCCTAAGGAACAGCGATATCTCCCACCCCATGAGCTGTCACGG
TTTTATTTACATGGGGTCAGGATTCCACGAGGGTAGTGAACCATTTTAGTCACAAGGGCAGTGGCTGAAG
ATCAAGGAGCGGGCAGTGAACTCTCCTGAATCTTCGCCTGCTTCTTCATTCTCCTTCGTTTAGCTAATAG
AATAACTGCTGAGTTGTGAACAGTAAGGTGTATGTGAGGTGCTCGAAAACAAGGTTTCAGGTGACGCCCC
CAGAATAAAATTTGGACGGGGGGTTCAGTGGTGGCATTGTGCTATGACACCAATATAACCCTCACAAACC
CCTTGGGCAATAAATACTAGTGTAGGAATGAAACATTCTGAATATCTTTAACAATAGAAATCCATGGGGT
GGGGACAAGCCGTAAAGACTGGATGTCCATCTCACACGAATTTATGGCTATGGGCAACACATAATCCTAG
TGCAATATGATACTGGGGTTATTAAGATGTGTCCCAGGCAGGGACCAAGACAGGTGAACCATGTTGTTAC
ACTCTATTTGTAACAAGGGGAAAGAGAGTGGACGCCGACAGCAGCGGACTCCACTGGTTGTCTCTAACAC
CCCCGAAAATTAAACGGGGCTCCACGCCAATGGGGCCCATAAACAAAGACAAGTGGCCACTCTTTTTTTT
GAAATTGTGGAGTGGGGGCACGCGTCAGCCCCCACACGCCGCCCTGCGGTTTTGGACTGTAAAATAAGGG
TGTAATAACTTGGCTGATTGTAACCCCGCTAACCACTGCGGTCAAACCACTTGCCCACAAAACCACTAAT
GGCACCCCGGGGAATACCTGCATAAGTAGGTGGGCGGGCCAAGATAGGGGCGCGATTGCTGCGATCTGGA
GGACAAATTACACACACTTGCGCCTGAGCGCCAAGCACAGGGTTGTTGGTCCTCATATTCACGAGGTCGC
TGAGAGCACGGTGGGCTAATGTTGCCATGGGTAGCATATACTACCCAAATATCTGGATAGCATATGCTAT
CCTAATCTATATCTGGGTAGCATAGGCTATCCTAATCTATATCTGGGTAGTATATGCTATCCTAATCTGT
ATCCGGGTAGCATATGCTATCCTAATAGAGATTAGGGTAGTATATGCTATCCTAATTTATATCTGGGTAG
CATATACTACCCAAATATCTGGATAGCATATGCTATCCTAATCTATATCTGGGTAGCATATGCTATCCTA
ATCTATATCTGGGTAGCATAGGCTATCCTAATCTATATCTGGGTAGCATATGCTATCCTAATCTATATCT
GGGTAGTATATGCTATCCTAATTTATATCTGGGTAGCATAGGCTATCCTAATCTATATCTGGGTAGCATA
TGCTATCCTAATCTATATCTGGGTAGTATATGCTATCCTAATCTGTATCCGGGTAGCATATGCTATCCTC
ATGCATATACAGTCAGCATATGATACCCAGTAGTAGAGTGGGAGTGCTATCCTTTGCATATGCCGCCACC
TCCCAAGGGGGCGTGAATTTTCGCTGCTTGTCCTTTTCCTGCTGGTTGCTCCCATTCTTAGGTGAATTTA
AGGAGGCCAGGCTAAAGCCGTCGCATGTCTGATTGCTCACCAGGTAAATGTCGCTAATGTTTTCCAACGC
GAGAAGGTGTTGAGCGCGGAGCTGAGTGACGTGACAACATGGGTATGCCCAATTGCCCCATGTTGGGAGG
ACGAAAATGGTGACAAGACAGATGGCCAGAAATACACCAACAGCACGCATGATGTCTACTGGGGATTTAT
TCTTTAGTGCGGGGGAATACACGGCTTTTAATACGATTGAGGGCGTCTCCTAACAAGTTACATCACTCCT
GCCCTTCCTCACCCTCATCTCCATCACCTCCTTCATCTCCGTCATCTCCGTCATCACCCTCCGCGGCAGC
CCCTTCCACCATAGGTGGAAACCAGGGAGGCAAATCTACTCCATCGTCAAAGCTGCACACAGTCACCCTG
ATATTGCAGGTAGGAGCGGGCTTTGTCATAACAAGGTCCTTAATCGCATCCTTCAAAACCTCAGCAAATA
TATGAGTTTGTAAAAAGACCATGAAATAACAGACAATGGACTCCCTTAGCGGGCCAGGTTGTGGGCCGGG
TCCAGGGGCCATTCCAAAGGGGAGACGACTCAATGGTGTAAGACGACATTGTGGAATAGCAAGGGCAGTT
CCTCGCCTTAGGTTGTAAAGGGAGGTCTTACTACCTCCATATACGAACACACCGGCGACCCAAGTTCCTT
CGTCGGTAGTCCTTTCTACGTGACTCCTAGCCAGGAGAGCTCTTAAACCTTCTGCAATGTTCTCAAATTT
CGGGTTGGAACCTCCTTGACCACGATGCTTTCCAAACCACCCTCCTTTTTTGCGCCTGCCTCCATCACCC
TGACCCCGGGGTCCAGTGCTTGGGCCTTCTCCTGGGTCATCTGCGGGGCCCTGCTCTATCGCTCCCGGGG
GCACGTCAGGCTCACCATCTGGGCCACCTTCTTGGTGGTATTCAAAATAATCGGCTTCCCCTACAGGGTG
GAAAAATGGCCTTCTACCTGGAGGGGGCCTGCGCGGTGGAGACCCGGATGATGATGACTGACTACTGGGA
CTCCTGGGCCTCTTTTCTCCACGTCCACGACCTCTCCCCCTGGCTCTTTCACGACTTCCCCCCCTGGCTC
TTTCACGTCCTCTACCCCGGCGGCCTCCACTACCTCCTCGACCCCGGCCTCCACTACCTCCTCGACCCCG
GCCTCCACTGCCTCCTCGACCCCGGCCT
